>Addgene plasmid #177157 | pRS42K_PCP-VP64_B-PP7 | addgene full sequence | sequence record 352560 | Addgene NGS Result
AGACTGTCAAGGAGGGTATTCTGGGCCTCCATGTCGCTGCACTCTCAGTACAATCTGCTCTGATGCCGCA
TAGTTAAGCCAGCCCCGACACCCGCCAACACCCGCTGACGCGCCCTGACGGGCTTGTCTGCTCCCGGCAT
CCGCTTACAGACAAGCTGTGACCGTCTCCGGGAGCTGCATGTGTCAGAGGTTTTCACCGTCATCACCGAA
ACGCGCGAGACGAAAGGGCCTCGTGATACGCCTATTTTTATAGGTTAATGTCATGATAATAATGGTTTCT
TAGTATGATCCAATATCAAAGGAAATGATAGCATTGAAGGATGAGACTAATCCAATTGAGGAGTGGCAGC
ATATAGAACAGCTAAAGGGTAGTGCTGAAGGAAGCATACGATACCCCGCATGGAATGGGATAATATCACA
GGAGGTACTAGACTACCTTTCATCCTACATAAATAGACGCATATAAGTACGCATTTAAGCATAAACACGC
ACTATGCCGTTCTTCTCATGTATATATATATACAGGCAACACGCAGATATAGGTGCGACGTGAACAGTGA
GCTGTATGTGCGCAGCTCGCGTTGCATTTTCGGAAGCGCTCGTTTTCGGAAACGCTTTGAAGTTCCTATT
CCGAAGTTCCTATTCTCTAGAAAGTATAGGAACTTCAGAGCGCTTTTGAAAACCAAAAGCGCTCTGAAGA
CGCACTTTCAAAAAACCAAAAACGCACCGGACTGTAACGAGCTACTAAAATATTGCGAATACCGCTTCCA
CAAACATTGCTCAAAAGTATCTCTTTGCTATATATCTCTGTGCTATATCCCTATATAACCTACCCATCCA
CCTTTCGCTCCTTGAACTTGCATCTAAACTCGACCTCTACATTTTTTATGTTTATCTCTAGTATTACTCT
TTAGACAAAAAAATTGTAGTAAGAACTATTCATAGAGTGAATCGAAAACAATACGAAAATGTAAACATTT
CCTATACGTAGTATATAGAGACAAAATAGAAGAAACCGTTCATAATTTTCTGACCAATGAAGAATCATCA
ACGCTATCACTTTCTGTTCACAAAGTATGCGCAATCCACATCGGTATAGAATATAATCGGGGATGCCTTT
ATCTTGAAAAAATGCACCCGCAGCTTCGCTAGTAATCAGTAAACGCGGGAAGTGGAGTCAGGCTTTTTTT
ATGGAAGAGAAAATAGACACCAAAGTAGCCTTCTTCTAACCTTAACGGACCTACAGTGCAAAAAGTTATC
AAGAGACTGCATTATAGAGCGCACAAAGGAGAAAAAAAGTAATCTAAGATGCTTTGTTAGAAAAATAGCG
CTCTCGGGATGCATTTTTGTAGAACAAAAAAGAAGTATAGATTCTTTGTTGGTAAAATAGCGCTCTCGCG
TTGCATTTCTGTTCTGTAAAAATGCAGCTCAGATTCTTTGTTTGAAAAATTAGCGCTCTCGCGTTGCATT
TTTGTTTTACAAAAATGAAGCACAGATTCTTCGTTGGTAAAATAGCGCTTTCGCGTTGCATTTCTGTTCT
GTAAAAATGCAGCTCAGATTCTTTGTTTGAAAAATTAGCGCTCTCGCGTTGCATTTTTGTTCTACAAAAT
GAAGCACAGATGCTTCGTTCAGGTGGCACTTTTCGGGGAAATGTGCGCGGAACCCCTATTTGTTTATTTT
TCTAAATACATTCAAATATGTATCCGCTCATGAGACAATAACCCTGATAAATGCTTCAATAATATTGAAA
AAGGAAGAGTATGAGTATTCAACATTTCCGTGTCGCCCTTATTCCCTTTTTTGCGGCATTTTGCCTTCCT
GTTTTTGCTCACCCAGAAACGCTGGTGAAAGTAAAAGATGCTGAAGATCAGTTGGGTGCACGAGTGGGTT
ACATCGAACTGGATCTCAACAGCGGTAAGATCCTTGAGAGTTTTCGCCCCGAAGAACGTTTTCCAATGAT
GAGCACTTTTAAAGTTCTGCTATGTGGCGCGGTATTATCCCGTATTGACGCCGGGCAAGAGCAACTCGGT
CGCCGCATACACTATTCTCAGAATGACTTGGTTGAGTACTCACCAGTCACAGAAAAGCATCTTACGGATG
GCATGACAGTAAGAGAATTATGCAGTGCTGCCATAACCATGAGTGATAACACTGCGGCCAACTTACTTCT
GACAACGATCGGAGGACCGAAGGAGCTAACCGCTTTTTTGCACAACATGGGGGATCATGTAACTCGCCTT
GATCGTTGGGAACCGGAGCTGAATGAAGCCATACCAAACGACGAGCGTGACACCACGATGCCTGTAGCAA
TGGCAACAACGTTGCGCAAACTATTAACTGGCGAACTACTTACTCTAGCTTCCCGGCAACAATTAATAGA
CTGGATGGAGGCGGATAAAGTTGCAGGACCACTTCTGCGCTCGGCCCTTCCGGCTGGCTGGTTTATTGCT
GATAAATCTGGAGCCGGTGAGCGTGGGTCTCGCGGTATCATTGCAGCACTGGGGCCAGATGGTAAGCCCT
CCCGTATCGTAGTTATCTACACGACGGGGAGTCAGGCAACTATGGATGAACGAAATAGACAGATCGCTGA
GATAGGTGCCTCACTGATTAAGCATTGGTAACTGTCAGACCAAGTTTACTCATATATACTTTAGATTGAT
TTAAAACTTCATTTTTAATTTAAAAGGATCTAGGTGAAGATCCTTTTTGATAATCTCATGACCAAAATCC
CTTAACGTGAGTTTTCGTTCCACTGAGCGTCAGACCCCGTAGAAAAGATCAAAGGATCTTCTTGAGATCC
TTTTTTTCTGCGCGTAATCTGCTGCTTGCAAACAAAAAAACCACCGCTACCAGCGGTGGTTTGTTTGCCG
GATCAAGAGCTACCAACTCTTTTTCCGAAGGTAACTGGCTTCAGCAGAGCGCAGATACCAAATACTGTTC
TTCTAGTGTAGCCGTAGTTAGGCCACCACTTCAAGAACTCTGTAGCACCGCCTACATACCTCGCTCTGCT
AATCCTGTTACCAGTGGCTGCTGCCAGTGGCGATAAGTCGTGTCTTACCGGGTTGGACTCAAGACGATAG
TTACCGGATAAGGCGCAGCGGTCGGGCTGAACGGGGGGTTCGTGCACACAGCCCAGCTTGGAGCGAACGA
CCTACACCGAACTGAGATACCTACAGCGTGAGCTATGAGAAAGCGCCACGCTTCCCGAAGGGAGAAAGGC
GGACAGGTATCCGGTAAGCGGCAGGGTCGGAACAGGAGAGCGCACGAGGGAGCTTCCAGGGGGAAACGCC
TGGTATCTTTATAGTCCTGTCGGGTTTCGCCACCTCTGACTTGAGCGTCGATTTTTGTGATGCTCGTCAG
GGGGGCGGAGCCTATGGAAAAACGCCAGCAACGCGGCCTTTTTACGGTTCCTGGCCTTTTGCTGGCCTTT
TGCTCACATGTTCTTTCCTGCGTTATCCCCTGATTCTGTGGATAACCGTATTACCGCCTTTGAGTGAGCT
GATACCGCTCGCCGCAGCCGAACGACCGAGCGCAGCGAGTCAGTGAGCGAGGAAGCGGAAGAGCGCCCAA
TACGCAAACCGCCTCTCCCCGCGCGTTGGCCGATTCATTAATGCAGCTGGCACGACAGGTTTCCCGACTG
GAAAGCGGGCAGTGAGCGCAACGCAATTAATGTGAGTTAGCTCACTCATTAGGCACCCCAGGCTTTACAC
TTTATGCTTCCGGCTCGTATGTTGTGTGGAATTGTGAGCGGATAACAATTTCACACAGGAAACAGCTATG
ACCATGATTACGCCAAGCGCGCAATTAACCCTCACTAAAGGGAACAAAAGCTGGAGCTCGCCGGGATCGA
AGAAATGATGGTAAATGAAATAGGAAATCAAGGAGCATGAAGGCAAAAGACAAATATAAGGGTCGAACGA
AAAATAAAGTGAAAAGTGTTGATATGATGTATTTGGCTTTGCGGCGCCGAAAAAACGAGTTTACGCAATT
GCACAATCATGCTGACTCTGTGGCGGACCCGCGCTCTTGCCGGCCCGGCGATAACGCTGGGCGTGAGGCT
GTGCCCGGCGGAGTTTTTTGCGCCTGCATTTTCCAAGGTTTACCCTGCGCTAAGGGGCGAGATTGGAGAA
GCAATAAGAATGCCGGTTGGGGTTGCGATGATGACGACCACGACAACTGGTGTCATTATTTAAGTTGCCG
AAAGAACCTGAGTGCATTTGCAACATGAGTATACTAGAAGAATGAGCCAAGACTTGCGAGACGCGAGTTT
GCCGGTGGTGCGAACAATAGAGCGACCATGACCTTGAAGGTGAGACGCGCATAACCGCTAGAGTACTTTG
AAGAGGAAACAGCAATAGGGTTGCTACCAGTATAAATAGACAGGTACATACAACACTGGAAATGGTTGTC
TGTTTGAGTACGCTTTCAATTCATTTGGGTGTGCACTTTATTATGTTACAATATGGAAGGGAACTTTACA
CTTCTCCTATGCACATATATTAATTAAAGTCCAATGCTAGTAGAGAAGGGGGGTAACACCCCTCCGCGCT
CTTTTCCGATTTTTTTCTAAACCGTGGAATATTTCGGATATCCTTTTGTTGTTTCCGGGTGTACAATATG
GACTTCCTCTTTTCTGGCAACCAAACCCATACATCGGGATTCCTATAATACCTTCGTTGGTCTCCCTAAC
ATGTAGGTGGCGGAGGGGAGATATACAATAGAACAGATACCAGACAAGACATAATGGGCTAAACAAGACT
ACACCAATTACACTGCCTCATTGATGGTGGTACATAACGAACTAATACTGTAGCCCTAGACTTGATAGCC
ATCATCATATCGAAGTTTCACTACCCTTTTTCCATTTGCCATCTATTGAAGTAATAATAGGCGCATGCAA
CTTCTTTTCTTTTTTTTTCTTTTCTCTCTCCCCCGTTGTTGTCTCACCATATCCGCAATGACAAAAAAAT
GATGGAAGACACTAAAGGAAAAAATTAACGACAAAGACAGCACCAACAGATGTCGTTGTTCCAGAGCTGA
TGAGGGGTATCTCGAAGCACACGAAACTTTTTCCTTCCTTCATTCACGCACACTACTCTCTAATGAGCAA
CGGTATACGGCCTTCCTTCCAGTTACTTGAATTTGAAATAAAAAAAAGTTTGCTGTCTTGCTATCAAGTA
TAAATAGACCTGCAATTATTAATCTTTTGTTTCCTCGTCATTGTTCTCGTTCCCTTTCTTCCTTGTTTCT
TTTTCTGCACAATATTTCAAGCTATACCAAGCATACAATCAACTCCAAGCTGGCCGCTCTAGAACTAGTA
AAACAATGTCTCTTGAGATGCCCAAAAAGAAAAGAAAAGTGGGTAGTATGTCCAAAACCATCGTTCTTTC
GGTCGGCGAGGCTACTCGCACTCTGACTGAGATCCAGTCCACCGCAGACCGTCAGATCTTCGAAGAGAAG
GTCGGGCCTCTGGTGGGTCGGCTGCGCCTCACGGCTTCGCTCCGTCAAAACGGAGCCAAGACCGCGTATC
GCGTCAACCTAAAACTGGATCAGGCGGACGTCGTTGATTCCGGACTTCCGAAAGTGCGCTACACTCAGGT
ATGGTCGCACGACGTGACAATCGTTGCGAATAGCACCGAGGCCTCGCGCAAATCGTTGTACGATTTGACC
AAGTCCCTCGTCGCGACCTCGCAGGTCGAAGATCTTGTCGTCAACCTTGTGCCGCTGGGCCGTGGCTCCG
GACGAGCCGATGCTCTCGACGATTTTGACCTCGATATGCTGGGATCCGACGCTCTCGATGACTTCGACCT
TGACATGCTGGGGAGTGACGCTCTGGACGACTTCGATCTCGACATGCTGGGCTCCGACGCCCTGGATGAC
TTCGATCTGGACATGCTCATCAACTGAGCGGATCTCTTATGTCTTTACGATTTATAGTTTTCATTATCAA
GTATGCCTATATTAGTATATAGCATCTTTAGATGACAGTGTTCGAAGTTTCACGAATAAAAGATAATATT
CTACTTTTTGCTCCCACCGCGTTTGCTAGCACGAGTGAACACCATCCCTCGCCTGTGAGTTGTACCCATT
CCTCTAAACTGTAGACATGGTAGCTTCAGCAGTGTTCGTTATGTACGGCATCCTCCAACAAACAGTCGGT
TATAGTTTGTCCTGCTCCTCTGAATCGTCTCCCTCGATATTTCTCATCCCGGGCCGGTCTTTGAAAAGAT
AATGTATGATTATGCTTTCACTCATATTTATACAGAAACTTGATGTTTTCTTTCGAGTATATACAAGGTG
ATTACATGTACGTTTGAAGTACAACTCTAGATTTTGTAGTGCCCTCTTGGGCTAGCGGTAAAGGTGCGCA
TTTTTTCACACCCTACAATGTTCTGTTCAAAAGATTTTGGTCAAACGCTGTAGAAGTGAAAGTTGGTGCG
CATGTTTCGGCGTTCGAAACTTCTCCGCAGTGAAAGATAAATGATCGCGCGAACTCGAGACCGAAGGGTT
TTAGAGCTAGAAATAGCAAGTTAAAATAAGGCTAGTCCGTTATCAACTTGAAAAAGTGGCACCGAGTCGG
TGCAACATAAGGAGTTTATATGGAAACCCTTATGTTTTTTTGTTTTTTATGTCTCCGGGGTACCCAATTC
GCCCTATAGTGAGTCGTATTACGCGCGCTCACTGGCCGTCGTTTTACAACGTCGTGACTGGGAAAACCCT
GGCGTTACCCAACTTAATCGCCTTGCAGCACATCCCCCTTTCGCCAGCTGGCGTAATAGCGAAGAGGCCC
GCACCGATCGCCCTTCCCAACAGTTGCGCAGCCTGAATGGCGAATGG
[124 nt withheld, positions 6838-6961]
C
[91 nt withheld, positions 6963-7053]
A
[49 nt withheld, positions 7055-7103]
CCTTTGACGTTGGAGTCCACGTTCTTT
[37 nt withheld, positions 7131-7167]
ACCCTATCTCGGTCTATTCTTTTGATTTATAAGGGATTTTGCCGATTTCGGCCTATTGGTTAAAAAATGA
GCTGATTTAACAAAAATTTAACGCGAATTTTAACAAAATATTAACGCTTACAATTTCCTGATGCGGTATT
TTCTCCTTACGCATCTGTGCGGTATTTCACACCGCGTTTTCGACACTGGATGGCGGCGTTAGTATCGAAT
CGACAGCAGTATAGCGACCAGCATTCACATACGATTGACGCATGATATTACTTTCTGCGCACTTAACTTC
GCATCTGGGCAGATGATGTCGAGGCGAAAAAAAATATAAATCACGCTAACATTTGATTAAAATAGAACAA
CTACAATATAAAAAAACTATACAAATGACAAGTTCTTGAAAACAAGAATCTTTTTATTGTCAGTACTGAT
TAGAAAAACTCATCGAGCATCAAATGAAACTGCAATTTATTCATATCAGGATTATCAATACCATATTTTT
GAAAAAGCCGTTTCTGTAATGAAGGAGAAAACTCACCGAGGCAGTTCCATAGGATGGCAAGATCCTGGTA
TCGGTCTGCGATTCCGACTCGTCCAACATCAATACAACCTATTAATTTCCCCTCGTCAAAAATAAGGTTA
TCAAGTGAGAAATCACCATGAGTGACGACTGAATCCGGTGAGAATGGCAAAAGCTTATGCATTTCTTTCC
AGACTTGTTCAACAGGCCAGCCATTACGCTCGTCATCAAAATCACTCGCATCAACCAAACCGTTATTCAT
TCGTGATTGCGCCTGAGCGAGACGAAATACGCGATCGCTGTTAAAAGGACAATTACAAACAGGAATCGAA
TGCAACCGGCGCAGGAACACTGCCAGCGCATCAACAATATTTTCACCTGAATCAGGATATTCTTCTAATA
CCTGGAATGCTGTTTTGCCGGGGATCGCAGTGGTGAGTAACCATGCATCATCAGGAGTACGGATAAAATG
CTTGATGGTCGGAAGAGGCATAAATTCCGTCAGCCAGTTTAGTCTGACCATCTCATCTGTAACATCATTG
GCAACGCTACCTTTGCCATGTTTCAGAAACAACTCTGGCGCATCGGGCTTCCCATACAATCGATAGATTG
TCGCACCTGATTGCCCGACATTATCGCGAGCCCATTTATACCCATATAAATCAGCATCCATGTTGGAATT
TAATCGCGGCCTCGAAACGTGAGTCTTTTCCTTACCCATGGTTGTTTATGTTCGGATGTGATGTGAGAAC
TGTATCCTAGCAAGATTTTAAAAGGAAGTATATGAAAGAAGAACCTCAGTGGCAAATCCTAACCTTTTAT
ATTTCTCTACAGGGGCGCGGCGTGGGGACAATTCAACGCGTCTGTGAGGGGAGCGTTTCCCTGCTCGCAG
GTCTGCAGCGAGGAGCCGTAATTTTTGCTTCGCGCCGTGCGGCCATCAAAATGTATGGATGCAAATGATT
ATACATGGGGATGTATGGGCTAAATGTACGGGCGACAGTCACATCATGCCCCTGAGCTGCGCACGTCA
Features (pLannotate 1.2.2; 25 found; start..end, strand, type, name):
     38..82      -  misc_feature   bom (fragment): basis of mobility region from pBR322
    184..219     -  CDS            rop (fragment): Rop protein, which maintains plasmids at low copy number; rop
    287..1629    +  rep_origin     2μ ori: yeast 2μ plasmid origin of replication
   1656..1760    +  promoter       AmpR promoter: bla
   1761..2621    +  CDS            AmpR: β-lactamase; bla; confers resistance to ampicillin, carbenicillin, and related antibiotics
   2792..3380    +  rep_origin     ori: high-copy-number ColE1/pMB1/pBR322/pUC origin of replication
   3563..3655    +  CDS            lacI (fragment): lac repressor; lacI; The lac repressor binds to the lac operator to inhibit transcription in E. coli. This inhibition can be relieved by adding lactose or isopropyl-β-D-thiogalactopyranoside (IPTG).
   3668..3689    +  protein_bind   CAP binding site: CAP binding activates transcription in the presence of cAMP. E. coli catabolite activator protein
   3704..3734    +  promoter       lac promoter: promoter for the E. coli lac operon
   3742..3758    +  protein_bind   lac operator: The lac repressor binds to the lac operator to inhibit transcription in E. coli. This inhibition can be relieved by adding lactose or isopropyl-β-D-thiogalactopyranoside (IPTG). lac repressor encoded by lacI
   3803..3821    +  promoter       T3 promoter: promoter for bacteriophage T3 RNA polymerase
   3887..4225    +  CDS            YO085_YEAST: Protein predicted: Swiss-Prot protein existence level 4. From Saccharomyces cerevisiae (strain ATCC 204508 / S288c) (Baker's yeast).
   4590..5294    +  promoter       ADH1 promoter: S. cerevisiae ADH1; promoter for alcohol dehydrogenase 1
   5302..5319    +  misc_feature   MCS (fragment): pBluescript multiple cloning site
   5371..5733    +  CDS            COAT_BPPP7: Experimental evidence at protein level: Swiss-Prot protein existence level 1. Forms the phage shell; binds to the phage RNA. From Pseudomonas phage PP7 (Bacteriophage PP7).
   5873..5898    +  CDS            VP64 (fragment): tetrameric repeat of the minimal activation domain of herpes simplex virus VP16 (Beerli et al., 1998)
   5908..6207    +  terminator     ADH2 terminator: transcription terminator for the S. cerevisiae alcohol dehydrogenase 2 (ADH2) gene
   6218..6486    +  promoter       SNR52 promoter: promoter for the S. cerevisiae small nucleolar RNA gene SNR52
   6508..6583    +  misc_RNA       gRNA scaffold: guide RNA scaffold for the Streptococcus pyogenes CRISPR/Cas9 system
   6615..6634    +  terminator     SUP4 terminator: transcription terminator for the S. cerevisiae SUP4 tRNA gene
   6653..6671    -  promoter       T7 promoter: promoter for bacteriophage T7 RNA polymerase
   6679..6834    +  CDS            lacZα (fragment): LacZα fragment of β-galactosidase; lacZ fragment
   6838..7266    +  rep_origin     f1 ori (sequence partly withheld): f1 bacteriophage origin of replication; arrow indicates direction of (+) strand synthesis
   7294..7342    -  misc_feature   bom (fragment): basis of mobility region from pBR322
   7384..35      -  gene           kanMX (across the origin): yeast selectable marker conferring kanamycin resistance (Wach et al., 1994)
