[The description below was written by a language model from this plasmid's Addgene catalogue record and pLannotate feature annotations shown in this document.]
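Description:
pRS42K_PCP-VP64_B-PP7 is a yeast expression shuttle plasmid built on the episomal pRS42K backbone. It carries the yeast 2μ origin for multicopy maintenance and a kanMX marker for G418 selection in yeast. A ColE1/pUC-type origin and the β-lactamase gene (ampicillin resistance) support propagation in E. coli. An f1 origin and pBluescript-derived remnants (lac promoter/operator, lacZα fragment, and T3 and T7 promoters flanking the cloning region) are also annotated.

The payload consists of two cassettes arranged in tandem. The first uses the S. cerevisiae ADH1 promoter and ADH2 terminator to express a synthetic transactivator: the coat protein of Pseudomonas phage PP7 (PCP) fused to the VP64 activation domain, a tetramer of the minimal VP16 activation motif, with an N-terminal SV40 nuclear localization signal. The second uses the RNA polymerase III-type SNR52 promoter and SUP4 terminator to transcribe a scaffold RNA (scRNA) called B-PP7. The annotated portion of this RNA is a Streptococcus pyogenes Cas9 guide scaffold, and the name indicates that it also carries a PP7 hairpin. In such systems a catalytically inactive Cas9 brings the scRNA to a target site, and the PP7 aptamer recruits PCP-VP64 to activate a nearby promoter. No Cas9 gene is annotated here, so it would have to be supplied separately. The associated work concerns a tunable transactivation system in the probiotic yeast Saccharomyces boulardii.

The record has two inconsistencies. The backbone-modification note refers to an "A-PP7" scRNA, while the name and insert field say B-PP7. The sequenced record (8,705 nt) is also longer than the stated total size of 7,946 bp.
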