Addgene plasmid #177157: pRS42K_PCP-VP64_B-PP7
Purpose: Expresses transactivator (PCP-VP64) and scRNA (B-PP7) in yeast cells
Depositing lab: Gautam Dantas. Depositing organization: Washington University in Saint Louis. Publication: A Tunable and Expandable Transactivation System in Probiotic Yeast Saccharomyces boulardii. Kwak S, Mahmud B, Dantas G. ACS Synth Biol. 2022 Jan 21;11(1):508-514. doi: 10.1021/acssynbio.1c00384. Epub 2021 Dec 23. PubMed 34939781.
Backbone
  Vector backbone: pRS42K
  Backbone manufacturer: EUROSCARF
  Backbone size w/o insert (bp): 7364
  Total vector size (bp): 7946
  Modifications to backbone: ADH1 promoter and ADH2 terminator were introduced. Another expression cassette of scRNA (A-PP7) was introduced following PCP-VP64 cassette.
  Vector type: Yeast Expression
  Selectable markers: Neomycin (select with G418)
Growth in bacteria
  Bacterial resistance: Ampicillin, 100 μg/mL
  Growth temperature: 37°C
  Growth strain: DH5alpha
  Copy number: Unknown
Gene/Insert 1
  Gene/Insert name: PCP-VP64
  Species: Synthetic
  Insert size (bp): 582
  Promoter: ADH1 promoter
  Tag / fusion protein: SV40 NLS (N terminal on insert)
  Cloning method: Restriction Enzyme; 5′ cloning site SpeI (not destroyed); 3′ cloning site None (unknown if destroyed)
  Sequencing primers: 5′ T3; 3′ T7
Gene/Insert 2
  Gene/Insert name: B-PP7
  Species: Synthetic
  Insert size (bp): 127
  Promoter: SNR52 promoter
  Cloning method: Ligation Independent Cloning
  Sequencing primers: 5′ T3; 3′ T7
Terms and licenses: Academic/Nonprofit Terms; Industry Terms: Not Available to Industry
How to cite: pRS42K_PCP-VP64_B-PP7 was a gift from Gautam Dantas (Addgene plasmid # 177157 ; http://n2t.net/addgene:177157 ; RRID:Addgene_177157)
